>Addgene plasmid #233298 | AAV-U6/TO-shEsr1-CMV-TetR-eGFP | addgene full sequence | sequence record 466097 | Addgene NGS Result
TCCTGCAGGCAGCTGCGCGCTCGCTCGCTCACTGAGGCCGCCCGGGCGTCGGGCGACCTTTGGTCGCCCG
GCCTCAGTGAGCGAGCGAGCGCGCAGAGAGGGAGTGGCCAACTCCATCACTAGGGGTTCCTGCGGCCGCA
CGCGTGAGGGCCTATTTCCCATGATTCCTTCATATTTGCATATACGATACAAGGCTGTTAGAGAGATAAT
TGGAATTAATTTGACTGTAAACACAAAGATATTAGTACAAAATACGTGACGTAGAAAGTAATAATTTCTT
GGGTAGTTTGCAGTTTTAAAATTATGTTTTAAAATGGACTATCATATGCTTACCGTAACTTGAAACTCCC
TATCAGTGATAGAGATTATATATCTCCCTATCAGTGATAGAGACCGGCATGGAGCATCTCTACACTTCCT
GTCATGTAGAGATGCTCCATGCCTTTTTTACCGTCTAGAGTCCGTTACATAACTTACGGTAAATGGCCCG
CCTGGCTGACCGCCCAACGACCCCCGCCCATTGACGTCAATAATGACGTATGTTCCCATAGTAACGCCAA
TAGGGACTTTCCATTGACGTCAATGGGTGGAGTATTTACGGTAAACTGCCCACTTGGCAGTACATCAAGT
GTATCATATGCCAAGTACGCCCCCTATTGACGTCAATGACGGTAAATGGCCCGCCTGGCATTATGCCCAG
TACATGACCTTATGGGACTTTCCTACTTGGCAGTACATCTACGTATTAGTCATCGCTATTACCATGGTGA
TGCGGTTTTGGCAGTACATCAATGGGCGTGGATAGCGGTTTGACTCACGGGGATTTCCAAGTCTCCACCC
CATTGACGTCAATGGGAGTTTGTTTTGGCACCAAAATCAACGGGACTTTCCAAAATGTCGTAACAACTCC
GCCCCATTGACGCAAATGGGCGGTAGGCGTGTACGGTGGGAGGTCTATATAAGCAGAGCTCGTTTAGTGA
ACCGTCAGATCGCCTGGAGACGCCATCCACGCTGTTTTGACCTCCATAGAAGACACCGGGACCGATCCAG
CCTCCGCGGCCGGGAACGGTGCATTGGAACGGACCTGCAGGAATTGATCCGCGGCCGCACCGGTACCATG
ATGTCCAGATTAGATAAAAGTAAAGTGATTAACAGCGCATTAGAGCTGCTTAATGAGGTCGGAATCGAAG
GTTTAACAACCCGTAAACTCGCCCAGAAGCTAGGTGTAGAGCAGCCTACATTGTATTGGCATGTAAAAAA
TAAGCGGGCTTTGCTCGACGCCTTAGCCATTGAGATGTTAGATAGGCACCATACTCACTTTTGCCCTTTA
GAAGGGGAAAGCTGGCAAGATTTTTTACGTAATAACGCTAAAAGTTTTAGATGTGCTTTACTAAGTCATC
GCGATGGAGCAAAAGTACATTTAGGTACACGGCCTACAGAAAAACAGTATGAAACTCTCGAAAATCAATT
AGCCTTTTTATGCCAACAAGGTTTTTCACTAGAGAATGCATTATATGCACTCAGCGCTGTGGGGCATTTT
ACTTTAGGTTGCGTATTGGAAGATCAAGAGCATCAAGTCGCTAAAGAAGAAAGGGAAACACCTACTACTG
ATAGTATGCCGCCATTATTACGACAAGCTATCGAATTATTTGATCACCAAGGTGCAGAGCCAGCCTTCTT
ATTCGGCCTTGAATTGATCATATGCGGATTAGAAAAACAACTTAAATGTGAAAGTGGGTCCGCGGCTAGC
GGCAGTGGAGAGGGCAGAGGAAGTCTGCTAACATGCGGTGACGTCGAGGAGAATCCTGGCCCAGTGAGCA
AGGGCGAGGAGCTGTTCACCGGGGTGGTACCCATCCTGGTCGAGCTGGACGGCGACGTAAACGGCCACAA
GTTCAGCGTGTCCGGCGAGGGCGAGGGCGATGCCACCTACGGCAAGCTGACCCTGAAGTTCATCTGCACC
ACCGGCAAGCTGCCCGTGCCCTGGCCCACCCTCGTGACCACCCTGACCTACGGCGTGCAGTGCTTCAGCC
GCTACCCCGACCACATGAAGCAGCACGACTTCTTCAAGTCCGCCATGCCCGAAGGCTACGTCCAGGAGCG
CACCATCTTCTTCAAGGACGACGGCAACTACAAGACCCGCGCCGAGGTGAAGTTCGAGGGCGACACCCTG
GTGAACCGCATCGAGCTGAAGGGCATCGACTTCAAGGAGGACGGCAACATCCTGGGGCACAAGCTGGAGT
ACAACTACAACAGCCACAACGTCTATATCATGGCCGACAAGCAGAAGAACGGCATCAAGGTGAACTTCAA
GATCCGCCACAACATCGAGGACGGCAGCGTGCAGCTCGCCGACCACTACCAGCAGAACACCCCCATCGGC
GACGGCCCCGTGCTGCTGCCCGACAACCACTACCTGAGCACCCAGTCCGCCCTGAGCAAAGACCCCAACG
AGAAGCGCGATCACATGGTCCTGCTGGAGTTCGTGACCGCCGCCGGGATCACTCTCGGCATGGACGAGCT
GTACAAGTCCGGACTCAGATCTCGAGAGGAGGAGGAGGAGACAGACAGCAGGATGCCCCACCTCGACAGC
CCCGGCAGCTCCCAGCCGAGACGCTCCTTCCTCTCAAGGGTGATCAGGGCAGCGCTACCGTTGCAGCTGC
TTCTGCTGCTGCTGCTGCTCCTGGCCTGCCTGCTACCTGCCTCTGAAGATGACTACAGCTGCACCCAGGC
CAACAACTTTGCCCGATCCTTCTACCCCATGCTGCGGTACACCAACGGGCCACCTCCCACCTAGGAATTC
GATATCAAGCTTATCGATAATCAACCTCTGGATTACAAAATTTGTGAAAGATTGACTGGTATTCTTAACT
ATGTTGCTCCTTTTACGCTATGTGGATACGCTGCTTTAATGCCTTTGTATCATGCTATTGCTTCCCGTAT
GGCTTTCATTTTCTCCTCCTTGTATAAATCCTGGTTGCTGTCTCTTTATGAGGAGTTGTGGCCCGTTGTC
AGGCAACGTGGCGTGGTGTGCACTGTGTTTGCTGACGCAACCCCCACTGGTTGGGGCATTGCCACCACCT
GTCAGCTCCTTTCCGGGACTTTCGCTTTCCCCCTCCCTATTGCCACGGCGGAACTCATCGCCGCCTGCCT
TGCCCGCTGCTGGACAGGGGCTCGGCTGTTGGGCACTGACAATTCCGTGGTGTTGTCGGGGAAATCATCG
TCCTTTCCTTGGCTGCTCGCCTATGTTGCCACCTGGATTCTGCGCGGGACGTCCTTCTGCTACGTCCCTT
CGGCCCTCAATCCAGCGGACCTTCCTTCCCGCGGCCTGCTGCCGGCTCTGCGGCCTCTTCCGCGTCTTCG
CCTTCGCCCTCAGACGAGTCGGATCTCCCTTTGGGCCGCCTCCCCGCATCGATACCGAGCGCTAATAAAA
GATCTTTATTTTCATTAGATCTGTGTGTTGGTTTTTTGTGTCACGTGCGGACCGAGCGGCCGCAGGAACC
CCTAGTGATGGAGTTGGCCACTCCCTCTCTGCGCGCTCGCTCGCTCACTGAGGCCGGGCGACCAAAGGTC
GCCCGACGCCCGGGCTTTGCCCGGGCGGCCTCAGTGAGCGAGCGAGCGCGCAGCTGCCTGCAGGGGCGCC
TGATGCGGTATTTTCTCCTTACGCATCTGTGCGGTATTTCACACCGCATA
[95 nt withheld, positions 3691-3785]
T
[46 nt withheld, positions 3787-3832]
C
[141 nt withheld, positions 3834-3974]
CCTTTGACGTTGGAGTCCACGTTCTTT
[37 nt withheld, positions 4002-4038]
ACTCTATCTCGGGCTATTCTTTTGATTTATAAGGGATTTTGCCGATTTCGGTCTATTGGTTAAAAAATGA
GCTGATTTAACAAAAATTTAACGCGAATTTTAACAAAATATTAACGTTTACAATTTTATGGTGCACTCTC
AGTACAATCTGCTCTGATGCCGCATAGTTAAGCCAGCCCCGACACCCGCCAACACCCGCTGACGCGCCCT
GACGGGCTTGTCTGCTCCCGGCATCCGCTTACAGACAAGCTGTGACCGTCTCCGGGAGCTGCATGTGTCA
GAGGTTTTCACCGTCATCACCGAAACGCGCGAGACGAAAGGGCCTCGTGATACGCCTATTTTTATAGGTT
AATGTCATGATAATAATGGTTTCTTAGACGTCAGGTGGCACTTTTCGGGGAAATGTGCGCGGAACCCCTA
TTTGTTTATTTTTCTAAATACATTCAAATATGTATCCGCTCATGAGACAATAACCCTGATAAATGCTTCA
ATAATATTGAAAAAGGAAGAGTATGAGTATTCAACATTTCCGTGTCGCCCTTATTCCCTTTTTTGCGGCA
TTTTGCCTTCCTGTTTTTGCTCACCCAGAAACGCTGGTGAAAGTAAAAGATGCTGAAGATCAGTTGGGTG
CACGAGTGGGTTACATCGAACTGGATCTCAACAGCGGTAAGATCCTTGAGAGTTTTCGCCCCGAAGAACG
TTTTCCAATGATGAGCACTTTTAAAGTTCTGCTATGTGGCGCGGTATTATCCCGTATTGACGCCGGGCAA
GAGCAACTCGGTCGCCGCATACACTATTCTCAGAATGACTTGGTTGAGTACTCACCAGTCACAGAAAAGC
ATCTTACGGATGGCATGACAGTAAGAGAATTATGCAGTGCTGCCATAACCATGAGTGATAACACTGCGGC
CAACTTACTTCTGACAACGATCGGAGGACCGAAGGAGCTAACCGCTTTTTTGCACAACATGGGGGATCAT
GTAACTCGCCTTGATCGTTGGGAACCGGAGCTGAATGAAGCCATACCAAACGACGAGCGTGACACCACGA
TGCCTGTAGCAATGGCAACAACGTTGCGCAAACTATTAACTGGCGAACTACTTACTCTAGCTTCCCGGCA
ACAATTAATAGACTGGATGGAGGCGGATAAAGTTGCAGGACCACTTCTGCGCTCGGCCCTTCCGGCTGGC
TGGTTTATTGCTGATAAATCTGGAGCCGGTGAGCGTGGGTCTCGCGGTATCATTGCAGCACTGGGGCCAG
ATGGTAAGCCCTCCCGTATCGTAGTTATCTACACGACGGGGAGTCAGGCAACTATGGATGAACGAAATAG
ACAGATCGCTGAGATAGGTGCCTCACTGATTAAGCATTGGTAACTGTCAGACCAAGTTTACTCATATATA
CTTTAGATTGATTTAAAACTTCATTTTTAATTTAAAAGGATCTAGGTGAAGATCCTTTTTGATAATCTCA
TGACCAAAATCCCTTAACGTGAGTTTTCGTTCCACTGAGCGTCAGACCCCGTAGAAAAGATCAAAGGATC
TTCTTGAGATCCTTTTTTTCTGCGCGTAATCTGCTGCTTGCAAACAAAAAAACCACCGCTACCAGCGGTG
GTTTGTTTGCCGGATCAAGAGCTACCAACTCTTTTTCCGAAGGTAACTGGCTTCAGCAGAGCGCAGATAC
CAAATACTGTTCTTCTAGTGTAGCCGTAGTTAGGCCACCACTTCAAGAACTCTGTAGCACCGCCTACATA
CCTCGCTCTGCTAATCCTGTTACCAGTGGCTGCTGCCAGTGGCGATAAGTCGTGTCTTACCGGGTTGGAC
TCAAGACGATAGTTACCGGATAAGGCGCAGCGGTCGGGCTGAACGGGGGGTTCGTGCACACAGCCCAGCT
TGGAGCGAACGACCTACACCGAACTGAGATACCTACAGCGTGAGCTATGAGAAAGCGCCACGCTTCCCGA
AGGGAGAAAGGCGGACAGGTATCCGGTAAGCGGCAGGGTCGGAACAGGAGAGCGCACGAGGGAGCTTCCA
GGGGGAAACGCCTGGTATCTTTATAGTCCTGTCGGGTTTCGCCACCTCTGACTTGAGCGTCGATTTTTGT
GATGCTCGTCAGGGGGGCGGAGCCTATGGAAAAACGCCAGCAACGCGGCCTTTTTACGGTTCCTGGCCTT
TTGCTGGCCTTTTGCTCACATG
Features (pLannotate 1.2.2; 21 found; start..end, strand, type, name):
     13..40      +  repeat_region  AAV2 ITR (fragment): inverted terminal repeat of adeno-associated virus serotype 2 inverted
     69..96      +  repeat_region  AAV2 ITR (fragment): inverted terminal repeat of adeno-associated virus serotype 2 inverted
    146..345     +  promoter       U6 promoter (fragment): RNA polymerase III promoter for human U6 snRNA
    347..367     +  promoter       PLtetO-1 promoter (fragment): modified phage lambda PL promoter with tet operator sites (Lutz and Bujard, 1997)
    374..393     +  promoter       tight TRE promoter (fragment): Tet-responsive promoter PTight, consisting of seven tet operator sequences followed by the minimal CMV promoter
    463..766     +  enhancer       CMV enhancer: human cytomegalovirus immediate early enhancer
    767..970     +  promoter       CMV promoter: human cytomegalovirus (CMV) immediate early promoter
   1121..1741    +  CDS            tetR: TETR2_ECOLX - Experimental evidence at protein level: Swiss-Prot protein existence level 1. TetR is the repressor of the tetracycline resistance element; its N-terminal region forms a helix-turn-helix structure and binds DNA. Binding of tetracycline to TetR reduces the repressor affinity for the tetracycline resistance gene (tetA) promoter operator sites. From Escherichia coli.
   1814..2527    +  CDS            EGFP: EGFP is a basic (constitutively fluorescent) green fluorescent protein published in 1996, derived from Aequorea victoria. It is reported to be a rapidly-maturing weak dimer with moderate acid sensitivity.
   2519..2791    +  CDS            SYNE3 (fragment): SYNE3_HUMAN - Also known as C14orf139 From Homo sapiens (Human).
   2793..2819    +  misc_feature   MCS (fragment): pBluescript multiple cloning site
   2819..3407    +  misc_feature   WPRE: woodchuck hepatitis virus posttranscriptional regulatory element
   3424..3471    +  polyA_signal   poly(A) signal: synthetic polyadenylation signal
   3494..3634    +  repeat_region  AAV2 ITR: inverted terminal repeat of adeno-associated virus serotype 2 inverted
   3639..3690    -  misc_feature   bom (fragment): basis of mobility region from pBR322
   3709..4164    +  rep_origin     f1 ori (sequence partly withheld): f1 bacteriophage origin of replication; arrow indicates direction of (+) strand synthesis
   4165..4214    -  misc_feature   bom (fragment): basis of mobility region from pBR322
   4316..4351    -  CDS            rop (fragment): Rop protein, which maintains plasmids at low copy number; rop
   4446..4550    +  promoter       AmpR promoter: bla
   4551..5411    +  CDS            AmpR: β-lactamase; bla; confers resistance to ampicillin, carbenicillin, and related antibiotics
   5582..6170    +  rep_origin     ori: high-copy-number ColE1/pMB1/pBR322/pUC origin of replication
