[The description below was written by a language model from this plasmid's Addgene catalogue record and pLannotate feature annotations shown in this document.]
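Description:
AAV-U6/TO-shEsr1-CMV-TetR-eGFP is an AAV transfer plasmid for mammalian expression that provides doxycycline-inducible knockdown of mouse Esr1 (estrogen receptor alpha). It derives from the pJEP10 AAV-U6/TO-gRNA-CMV-TetR-P2A-eGFP-KASH backbone, from which the gRNA scaffold was removed so that an shRNA could be placed between the SapI and XbaI sites. In bacteria it is maintained through a high-copy ColE1/pUC-type origin and selected with ampicillin via the bla gene. An f1 origin is also present. A recombination-limiting strain is listed for propagation, consistent with the repeat-rich AAV2 inverted terminal repeats. In the feature table the downstream ITR is annotated in full, while the upstream one is detected only as short fragments.

Between the ITRs sit two expression units. The first is a human U6 RNA polymerase III promoter followed by short matches to tet operator sequences, the "U6/TO" arrangement, driving the Esr1-targeting hairpin. The second is a CMV enhancer/promoter driving TetR followed by EGFP. The backbone name indicates a P2A separator, although this element is not annotated. EGFP is fused to a nesprin (SYNE3-like) KASH domain fragment, which anchors the reporter at the nuclear envelope, and the unit ends with WPRE and a synthetic polyadenylation signal. Constitutively expressed TetR binds the operators and blocks U6 transcription. Doxycycline releases the repressor and permits shRNA expression, while EGFP marks transduced cells.

The depositor notes a single-residue insertion upstream of TetR that is reported not to affect function, and TetR expression was confirmed by western blot in cultured cells. The associated work concerns estrogenic regulation of reinforcement learning, which suggests use for temporally controlled Esr1 knockdown in vivo.
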