Addgene plasmid #233298: AAV-U6/TO-shEsr1-CMV-TetR-eGFP
Purpose: DOX-inducible U6 driven shRNA against mouse Esr1
Depositing lab: Dayu Lin. Depositing organization: NYU Grossman School of Medicine. Publication: Estrogenic control of reward prediction errors and reinforcement learning. Golden CEM, Martin AC, Kaur D, Mah A, Levy DH, Yamaguchi T, Lasek AW, Lin D, Aoki C, Constantinople CM. bioRxiv [Preprint]. 2024 Sep 25:2023.12.09.570945. doi: 10.1101/2023.12.09.570945. PubMed 38105956.
Backbone
  Vector backbone: pJEP10-AAV-U6/TO-gRNA(Empty)-CMV-TetR-P2A-eGFP-KASH-pA
  Backbone manufacturer: Jonathan Ploski (Addgene #82706)
  Backbone size w/o insert (bp): 6298
  Total vector size (bp): 6240
  Modifications to backbone: Remove the sequence of gRNA scaffold
  Vector type: Mammalian Expression, AAV
Growth in bacteria
  Bacterial resistance: Ampicillin, 100 μg/mL
  Growth temperature: 37°C
  Growth strain: NEB Stable
  Copy number: Unknown
Gene/Insert
  Gene/Insert name: Esr1 shRNA (alt name: ERα)
  gRNA/shRNA sequence: GGC ATG GAG CAT CTC TAC A
  Species: M. musculus (mouse)
  Entrez Gene: Esr1 (a.k.a. ER, ER-alpha, ERa, ERalpha, ESR, Estr, Estra, Nr3a1)
  Promoter: U6
  Cloning method: Restriction Enzyme; 5′ cloning site SapI (not destroyed); 3′ cloning site XbaI (not destroyed)
  Sequencing primers: 5′ hU6-F
Terms and licenses: Academic/Nonprofit Terms; Industry Terms: Not Available to Industry
Depositor comments: There is a D insertion after T52 upstream of TetR and does not affect function. The expression of TetR was confirmed using Western Blotting in in vitro cell culture experiment.
How to cite: AAV-U6/TO-shEsr1-CMV-TetR-eGFP was a gift from Dayu Lin (Addgene plasmid # 233298 ; http://n2t.net/addgene:233298 ; RRID:Addgene_233298)
